>Addgene plasmid #193765 | pCW-Cdt1ΔPIP-mCherry-Puro | addgene full sequence | sequence record 380220 | Addgene NGS Result
AATTCTCGACCTCGAGACAAATGGCAGTATTCATCCACAATTTTAAAAGAAAAGGGGGGATTGGGGGGTA
CAGTGCAGGGGAAAGAATAGTAGACATAATAGCAACAGACATACAAACTAAAGAATTACAAAAACAAATT
ACAAAAATTCAAAATTTTCGGGTTTATTACAGGGACAGCAGAGATCCACTTTGGCCGCGAATCGATATGT
CGAGTTTACTCCCTATCAGTGATAGAGAACGTATGTCGAGTTTACTCCCTATCAGTGATAGAGAACGATG
TCGAGTTTACTCCCTATCAGTGATAGAGAACGTATGTCGAGTTTACTCCCTATCAGTGATAGAGAACGTA
TGTCGAGTTTACTCCCTATCAGTGATAGAGAACGTATGTCGAGTTTATCCCTATCAGTGATAGAGAACGT
ATGTCGAGTTTACTCCCTATCAGTGATAGAGAACGTATGTCGAGGTAGGCGTGTACGGTGGGAGGCCTAT
ATAAGCAGAGCTCGTTTAGTGAACCGTCAGATCGCCTGGAGAATTGGCTAGCGCCACCATGATCGCGCCG
CCCAAGCTGGCCTGCCGCACCCCCAGCCCCGCCAGGCCCGCACTCCGCGCCCCGGCCTCCGCTACCAGTG
GCAGCCGCAAGCGCGCCCGCCCGCCCGCCGCCCCCGGACGCGACCAGGCCAGGCCACCGGCCCGCAGGAG
ACTGCGGCTGTCGGTGGACGAGGTTTCCAGCCCCAGTACCCCCGAGGCCCCAGACATCCCAGCCTGCCCT
TCTCCGGGCCAGAAGATAAAGAAATCCACCCCGGCAGCAGGTCAGCCGCCCCACCTGACATCCGCGCAGG
ACCAGGACACCATCTCTGAGCTTGCGTCATGCCTGCAACGGGCCCGGGAGCTGGGGGCAAGAGTCCGGGC
GCTGAAGGCCAGTGCCCAGGATGCTGGGGAGTCCTGCACCCCAGAGGCCGAGGGCCGCCCTGAGGAGCCA
TGTGGCGAGAAGGCGCCCGCCTACCAGCGCTTCCATGCCCTGGCCCAGCCCGGCCTGCCGGGACTCGTGC
TGCCCTACAAGTACCAGGTGCTGGCGGAGATGTTCCGCAGCATGGACACCATCGTGGGCATGCTCCACAA
CCGCTCCGAGACGCCCACCTTTGCCAAGGTCCAGCGGGGCGTCCAGGACATGATGCGTAGGCGTTTTGAG
GAGCGCAATGTTGGCCAGATCAAAACCGTGTACCCGGCCTCCTACCGCTTCCGCCAGGAGCGCAGTGTCC
CCACCTTCAAGGATGGCACCAGGAGGTCAGATTACCAGCTCACCATCGAGCCACTGCTGGAGCAGGAGGC
TGACGGAGCAGCCCCCCAGCTCACGGCCTCGCGCCTCCTGCAGCGACGGCAGATCTTCAGCCAGAAGCTG
GTGGAGCATGTCAAGGAGCACCACAAGGCCTTCCTGGCCTCCCTGAGCCCCGCCATGGTGGTGCCGGAGG
ACCAGCTGACCCGCTGGCACCCGCGCTTCAACGTGGATGAAGTACCCGACATCGAGCCGGCCGCGCTGCC
CCAGCCACCCGCCACGGAGAAGCTCACCACTGCTCAGGAGGTGCTGGCCCGGGCCCGCAACCTGATTTCA
CCCAGGATGGAGAAGGCCTTGAGTCAATTGGCCCTGCGCTCTGCTGCGCCCAGCAGCCCCGGGTCTCCCA
GGCCAGCACTGCCGGCTACCCCACCAGCCACCCCGCCTGCAGCCTCTCCCAGTGCTCTGAAGGGGGTGTC
CCAGGATCTGCTGGAGCGGATCCGAGCCAAGGAGGCACAGAAGCAGCTGGCACAGATGACGCGGTGCCCG
GAGCAGGAGCAGCGGCTGCAGCGCTTAGAACGGCTGCCTGAGCTGGCCCGCGTGCTGCGGAGCGTCTTTG
TGTCCGAACGCAAGCCTGCGCTCAGCATGGAGGTGGCCTGTGCCAGGATGGTGGGCAGCTGTTGTACTAT
CATGAGCCCTGGGGAAATGGAGAAGCACCTGCTGCTCCTCTCCGAGCTGCTGCCGGACTGGCTCAGCCTC
CACCGCATCCGCACCGACACCTACGTCAAGCTGGACAAGGCCGCGGACCTCGCCCACATCACTGCACGCC
TGGCCCACCAGACACGTGCTGAGGAGGGGCTGGGTGCAGGAAGCGCTGGGGGATCCATGGTGAGCAAGGG
CGAGGAGGATAACATGGCCATCATCAAGGAGTTCATGCGCTTCAAGGTGCACATGGAGGGCTCCGTGAAC
GGCCACGAGTTCGAGATCGAGGGCGAGGGCGAGGGCCGCCCCTACGAGGGCACCCAGACCGCCAAGCTGA
AGGTGACCAAGGGTGGCCCCCTGCCCTTCGCCTGGGACATCCTGTCCCCTCAGTTCATGTACGGCTCCAA
GGCCTACGTGAAGCACCCCGCCGACATCCCCGACTACTTGAAGCTGTCCTTCCCCGAGGGCTTCAAGTGG
GAGCGCGTGATGAACTTCGAGGACGGCGGCGTGGTGACCGTGACCCAGGACTCCTCCCTGCAGGACGGCG
AGTTCATCTACAAGGTGAAGCTGCGCGGCACCAACTTCCCCTCCGACGGCCCCGTAATGCAGAAGAAGAC
CATGGGCTGGGAGGCCTCCTCCGAGCGGATGTACCCCGAGGACGGCGCCCTGAAGGGCGAGATCAAGCAG
AGGCTGAAGCTGAAGGACGGCGGCCACTACGACGCTGAGGTCAAGACCACCTACAAGGCCAAGAAGCCCG
TGCAGCTGCCCGGCGCCTACAACGTCAACATCAAGTTGGACATCACCTCCCACAACGAGGACTACACCAT
CGTGGAACAGTACGAACGCGCCGAGGGCCGCCACTCCACCGGCGGCATGGACGAGCTGTACAAGTGAGAA
TTCGATCCGGGGTTGGGGTTGCGCCTTTTCCAAGGCAGCCCTGGGTTTGCGCAGGGACGCGGCTGCTCTG
GGCGTGGTTCCGGGAAACGCAGCGGCGCCGACCCTGGGTCTCGCACATTCTTCACGTCCGTTCGCAGCGT
CACCCGGATCTTCGCCGCTACCCTTGTGGGCCCCCCGGCGACGCTTCCTGCTCCGCCCCTAAGTCGGGAA
GGTTCCTTGCGGTTCGCGGCGTGCCGGACGTGACAAACGGAAGCCGCACGTCTCACTAGTACCCTCGCAG
ACGGACAGCGCCAGGGAGCAATGGCAGCGCGCCGACCGCGATGGGCTGTGGCCAATAGCGGCTGCTCAGC
AGGGCGCGCCGAGAGCAGCGGCCGGGAAGGGGCGGTGCGGGAGGCGGGGTGTGGGGCGGTAGTGTGGGCC
CTGTTCCTGCCCGCGCGGTGTTCCGCATTCTGCAAGCCTCCGGAGCGCACGTCGGCAGTCGGCTCCCTCG
TTGACCGAATCACCGACCTCTCTCCCCAGCAATTCACCATGACCGAGTACAAGCCCACGGTGCGCCTCGC
CACCCGCGACGACGTCCCCAGGGCCGTACGCACCCTCGCCGCCGCGTTCGCCGACTACCCCGCCACGCGC
CACACCGTCGATCCGGACCGCCACATCGAGCGGGTCACCGAGCTGCAAGAACTCTTCCTCACGCGCGTCG
GGCTCGACATCGGCAAGGTGTGGGTCGCGGACGACGGCGCCGCGGTGGCGGTCTGGACCACGCCGGAGAG
CGTCGAAGCGGGGGCGGTGTTCGCCGAGATCGGCCCGCGCATGGCCGAGTTGAGCGGTTCCCGGCTGGCC
GCGCAGCAACAGATGGAAGGCCTCCTGGCGCCGCACCGGCCCAAGGAGCCCGCGTGGTTCCTGGCCACCG
TCGGCGTCTCGCCCGACCACCAGGGCAAGGGTCTGGGCAGCGCCGTCGTGCTCCCCGGAGTGGAGGCGGC
CGAGCGCGCCGGGGTGCCCGCCTTCCTGGAGACCTCCGCGCCCCGCAACCTCCCCTTCTACGAGCGGCTC
GGCTTCACCGTCACCGCCGACGTCGAGGTGCCCGAAGGACCGCGCACCTGGTGCATGACCCGCAAGCCCG
GTGCCGAAGGTAGAGGTTCTCTCCTCACTTGTGGTGATGTTGAAGAAAACCCTGGTCCAATGTCTAGACT
GGACAAGAGCAAAGTCATAAACGGAGCTCTGGAATTACTCAATGGTGTCGGTATCGAAGGCCTGACGACA
AGGAAACTCGCTCAAAAGCTGGGAGTTGAGCAGCCTACCCTGTACTGGCACGTGAAGAACAAGCGGGCCC
TGCTCGATGCCCTGCCAATCGAGATGCTGGACAGGCATCATACCCACTTCTGCCCCCTGGAAGGCGAGTC
ATGGCAAGACTTTCTGCGGAACAACGCCAAGTCATACCGCTGTGCTCTCCTCTCACATCGCGACGGGGCT
AAAGTGCATCTCGGCACCCGCCCAACAGAGAAACAGTACGAAACCCTGGAAAATCAGCTCGCGTTCCTGT
GTCAGCAAGGCTTCTCCCTGGAGAACGCACTGTACGCTCTGTCCGCCGTGGGCCACTTTACACTGGGCTG
CGTATTGGAGGAACAGGAGCATCAAGTAGCAAAAGAGGAAAGAGAGACACCTACCACCGATTCTATGCCC
CCACTTCTGAGACAAGCAATTGAGCTGTTCGACCGGCAGGGAGCCGAACCTGCCTTCCTTTTCGGCCTGG
AACTAATCATATGTGGCCTGGAGAAACAGCTAAAGTGCGAAAGCGGCGGGCCGACCGACGCCCTTGACGA
TTTTGACTTAGACATGCTCCCAGCCGATGCCCTTGACGACTTTGACCTTGATATGCTGCCTGCTGACGCT
CTTGACGATTTTGACCTTGACATGCTCCCCGGGTAACTAAGTAAGGATCGATCCAAGATATCGTATTCTT
AACTATGTTGCTCCTTTTACGCTATGTGGATACGCTGCTTTAATGCCTTTGTATCATGCTATTGCTTCCC
GTATGGCTTTCATTTTCTCCTCCTTGTATAAATCCTGGTTGCTGTCTCTTTATGAGGAGTTGTGGCCCGT
TGTCAGGCAACGTGGCGTGGTGTGCACTGTGTTTGCTGACGCAACCCCCACTGGTTGGGGCATTGCCACC
ACCTGTCAGCTCCTTTCCGGGACTTTCGCTTTCCCCCTCCCTATTGCCACGGCGGAACTCATCGCCGCCT
GCCTTGCCCGCTGCTGGACAGGGGCTCGGCTGTTGGGCACTGACAATTCCGTGGTGTTGTCGGGGAAGCT
GACGTCCTTTCCATGGCTGCTCGCCTGTGTTGCCACCTGGATTCTGCGCGGGACGTCCTTCTGCTACGTC
CCTTCGGCCCTCAATCCAGCGGACCTTCCTTCCCGCGGCCTGCTGCCGGCTCTGCGGCCTCTTCCGCGTC
TTCGCCTTCGCCCTCAGACGAGTCGGATCTCCCTTTGGGCCGCCTCCCCGCCTGTTTCGCCTCGGCGTCC
GGACTAGAGGTACCTTTAAGACCAATGACTTACAAGGCAGCTGTAGATCTTAGCCACTTTTTAAAAGAAA
AGGGGGGACTGGAAGGGCTAATTCACTCCCAACGAAGACAAGATCTGCTTTTTGCTTGTACTGGGTCTCT
CTGGTTAGACCAGATCTGAGCCTGGGAGCTCTCTGGCTAACTAGGGAACCCACTGCTTAAGCCTCAATAA
AGCTTGCCTTGAGTGCTTCAAGTAGTGTGTGCCCGTCTGTTGTGTGACTCTGGTAACTAGAGATCCCTCA
GACCCTTTTAGTCAGTGTGGAAAATCTCTAGCAGTAGTAGTTCATGTCATCTTATTATTCAGTATTTATA
ACTTGCAAAGAAATGAATATCAGAGAGTGAGAGGAACTTGTTTATTGCAGCTTATAATGGTTACAAATAA
AGCAATAGCATCACAAATTTCACAAATAAAGCATTTTTTTCACTGCATTCTAGTTGTGGTTTGTCCAAAC
TCATCAATGTATCTTATCATGTCTGGCTCTAGCTATCCCGCCCCTAACTCCGCCCATCCCGCCCCTAACT
CCGCCCAGTTCCGCCCATTCTCCGCCCCATGGCTGACTAATTTTTTTTATTTATGCAGAGGCCGAGGCCG
CCTCGGCCTCTGAGCTATTCCAGAAGTAGTGAGGAGGCTTTTTTGGAGGCCTTTCAAATATGTATCCGCT
CATGAGACAATAACCCTGATAAATGCTTCAATAATATTGAAAAAGGAAGAGTATGAGTATTCAACATTTC
CGTGTCGCCCTTATTCCCTTTTTTGCGGCATTTTGCCTTCCTGTTTTTGCTCACCCAGAAACGCTGGTGA
AAGTAAAAGATGCTGAAGATCAGTTGGGTGCACGAGTGGGTTACATCGAACTGGATCTCAACAGCGGTAA
GATCCTTGAGAGTTTTCGCCCCGAAGAACGTTTTCCAATGATGAGCACTTTTAAAGTTCTGCTATGTGGC
GCGGTATTATCCCGTATTGACGCCGGGCAAGAGCAACTCGGTCGCCGCATACACTATTCTCAGAATGACT
TGGTTGAGTACTCACCAGTCACAGAAAAGCATCTTACGGATGGCATGACAGTAAGAGAATTATGCAGTGC
TGCCATAACCATGAGTGATAACACTGCGGCCAACTTACTTCTGACAACGATCGGAGGACCGAAGGAGCTA
ACCGCTTTTTTGCACAACATGGGGGATCATGTAACTCGCCTTGATCGTTGGGAACCGGAGCTGAATGAAG
CCATACCAAACGACGAGCGTGACACCACGATGCCTGTAGCAATGGCAACAACGTTGCGCAAACTATTAAC
TGGCGAACTACTTACTCTAGCTTCCCGGCAACAATTAATAGACTGGATGGAGGCGGATAAAGTTGCAGGA
CCACTTCTGCGCTCGGCCCTTCCGGCTGGCTGGTTTATTGCTGATAAATCTGGAGCCGGTGAGCGTGGGT
CTCGCGGTATCATTGCAGCACTGGGGCCAGATGGTAAGCCCTCCCGTATCGTAGTTATCTACACGACGGG
GAGTCAGGCAACTATGGATGAACGAAATAGACAGATCGCTGAGATAGGTGCCTCACTGATTAAGCATTGG
TAACTGTCAGACCAAGTTTACTCATATATACTTTAGATTGATTTAAAACTTCATTTTTAATTTAAAAGGA
TCTAGGTGAAGATCCTTTTTGATAATCTCATGACCAAAATCCCTTAACGTGAGTTTTCGTTCCACTGAGC
GTCAGACCCCGTAGAAAAGATCAAAGGATCTTCTTGAGATCCTTTTTTTCTGCGCGTAATCTGCTGCTTG
CAAACAAAAAAACCACCGCTACCAGCGGTGGTTTGTTTGCCGGATCAAGAGCTACCAACTCTTTTTCCGA
AGGTAACTGGCTTCAGCAGAGCGCAGATACCAAATACTGTTCTTCTAGTGTAGCCGTAGTTAGGCCACCA
CTTCAAGAACTCTGTAGCACCGCCTACATACCTCGCTCTGCTAATCCTGTTACCAGTGGCTGCTGCCAGT
GGCGATAAGTCGTGTCTTACCGGGTTGGACTCAAGACGATAGTTACCGGATAAGGCGCAGCGGTCGGGCT
GAACGGGGGGTTCGTGCACACAGCCCAGCTTGGAGCGAACGACCTACACCGAACTGAGATACCTACAGCG
TGAGCTATGAGAAAGCGCCACGCTTCCCGAAGGGAGAAAGGCGGACAGGTATCCGGTAAGCGGCAGGGTC
GGAACAGGAGAGCGCACGAGGGAGCTTCCAGGGGGAAACGCCTGGTATCTTTATAGTCCTGTCGGGTTTC
GCCACCTCTGACTTGAGCGTCGATTTTTGTGATGCTCGTCAGGGGGGCGGAGCCTATGGAAAAACGCCAG
CAACGCGGCCTTTTTACGGTTCCTGGCCTTTTGCTGGCCTTTTGCTCACATGTTCTTTCCTGCGTTATCC
CCTGATTCTGTGGATAACCGTATTACCGCCTTTGAGTGAGCTGATACCGCTCGCCGCAGCCGAACGACCG
AGCGCAGCGAGTCAGTGAGCGAGGAAGCGGAAGAGCGCCCAATACGCAAACCGCCTCTCCCCGCGCGTTG
GCCGATTCATTAATGCAGCTGGCACGACAGGTTTCCCGACTGGAAAGCGGGCAGTGAGCGCAACGCAATT
AATGTGAGTTAGCTCACTCATTAGGCACCCCAGGCTTTACACTTTATGCTTCCGGCTCGTATGTTGTGTG
GAATTGTGAGCGGATAACAATTTCACACAGGAAACAGCTATGACCATGATTACGCCAAGCGCGCAATTAA
CCCTCACTAAAGGGAACAAAAGCTGGAGCTGCAAGCTTAATGTAGTCTTATGCAATACTCTTGTAGTCTT
GCAACATGGTAACGATGAGTTAGCAACATGCCTTACAAGGAGAGAAAAAGCACCGTGCATGCCGATTGGT
GGAAGTAAGGTGGTACGATCGTGCCTTATTAGGAAGGCAACAGACGGGTCTGACATGGATTGGACGAACC
ACTGAATTGCCGCATTGCAGAGATATTGTATTTAAGTGCCTAGCTCGATACATAAACGGGTCTCTCTGGT
TAGACCAGATCTGAGCCTGGGAGCTCTCTGGCTAACTAGGGAACCCACTGCTTAAGCCTCAATAAAGCTT
GCCTTGAGTGCTTCAAGTAGTGTGTGCCCGTCTGTTGTGTGACTCTGGTAACTAGAGATCCCTCAGACCC
TTTTAGTCAGTGTGGAAAATCTCTAGCAGTGGCGCCCGAACAGGGACTTGAAAGCGAAAGGGAAACCAGA
GGAGCTCTCTCGACGCAGGACTCGGCTTGCTGAAGCGCGCACGGCAAGAGGCGAGGGGCGGCGACTGGTG
AGTACGCCAAAAATTTTGACTAGCGGAGGCTAGAAGGAGAGAGATGGGTGCGAGAGCGTCAGTATTAAGC
GGGGGAGAATTAGATCGCGATGGGAAAAAATTCGGTTAAGGCCAGGGGGAAAGAAAAAATATAAATTAAA
ACATATAGTATGGGCAAGCAGGGAGCTAGAACGATTCGCAGTTAATCCTGGCCTGTTAGAAACATCAGAA
GGCTGTAGACAAATACTGGGACAGCTACAACCATCCCTTCAGACAGGATCAGAAGAACTTAGATCATTAT
ATAATACAGTAGCAACCCTCTATTGTGTGCATCAAAGGATAGAGATAAAAGACACCAAGGAAGCTTTAGA
CAAGATAGAGGAAGAGCAAAACAAAAGTAAGACCACCGCACAGCAAGCGGCCGCTGATCTTCAGACCTGG
AGGAGGAGATATGAGGGACAATTGGAGAAGTGAATTATATAAATATAAAGTAGTAAAAATTGAACCATTA
GGAGTAGCACCCACCAAGGCAAAGAGAAGAGTGGTGCAGAGAGAAAAAAGAGCAGTGGGAATAGGAGCTT
TGTTCCTTGGGTTCTTGGGAGCAGCAGGAAGCACTATGGGCGCAGCGTCAATGACGCTGACGGTACAGGC
CAGACAATTATTGTCTGGTATAGTGCAGCAGCAGAACAATTTGCTGAGGGCTATTGAGGCGCAACAGCAT
CTGTTGCAACTCACAGTCTGGGGCATCAAGCAGCTCCAGGCAAGAATCCTGGCTGTGGAAAGATACCTAA
AGGATCAACAGCTCCTGGGGATTTGGGGTTGCTCTGGAAAACTCATTTGCACCACTGCTGTGCCTTGGAA
TGCTAGTTGGAGTAATAAATCTCTGGAACAGATTTGGAATCACACGACCTGGATGGAGTGGGACAGAGAA
ATTAACAATTACACAAGCTTAATACACTCCTTAATTGAAGAATCGCAAAACCAGCAAGAAAAGAATGAAC
AAGAATTATTGGAATTAGATAAATGGGCAAGTTTGTGGAATTGGTTTAACATAACAAATTGGCTGTGGTA
TATAAAATTATTCATAATGATAGTAGGAGGCTTGGTAGGTTTAAGAATAGTTTTTGCTGTACTTTCTATA
GTGAATAGAGTTAGGCAGGGATATTCACCATTATCGTTTCAGACCCACCTCCCAACCCCGAGGGGAC
Features (pLannotate 1.2.2; 27 found; start..end, strand, type, name):
     41..158     +  misc_feature   cPPT/CTS: central polypurine tract and central termination sequence of HIV-1
    212..526     +  promoter       tight TRE promoter: Tet-responsive promoter PTight, consisting of seven tet operator sequences followed by the minimal CMV promoter
    552..2132    +  CDS            CDT1: CDT1_HUMAN - Experimental evidence at protein level: Swiss-Prot protein existence level 1. Required for both DNA replication and mitosis (PubMed:11125146, PubMed:22581055, PubMed:21856198, PubMed:14993212, PubMed:26842564). DNA replication licensing factor, required for pre- replication complex assembly. Cooperates with CDC6 and the origin recognition complex (ORC) during G1 phase of the cell cycle to promote the loading of the mini-chromosome maintenance (MCM) complex onto DNA to generate pre-replication complexes (pre-RC)(PubMed:14672932). Required also for mitosis by promoting stable kineto
   2157..2864    +  CDS            mCherry: mCherry is a basic (constitutively fluorescent) red fluorescent protein published in 2004, derived from Discosoma sp.. It is reported to be a very rapidly-maturing monomer with low acid sensitivity.
   2879..3389    +  promoter       hPGK promoter: human phosphoglycerate kinase 1 promoter
   3399..3995    +  CDS            PuroR (fragment): puromycin N-acetyltransferase; pac from Streptomyces; confers resistance to puromycin
   4050..4747    +  CDS            rtTA3 (fragment): reverse tetracycline transactivator 3 activates expression from Tet-responsive promoters in the presence of doxycycline
   4677..4787    +  CDS            VP48: 3 tandem repeats of the minimal activation domain of herpes simplex virus VP16 (Cheng et al., 2013)
   4823..5371    +  misc_feature   WPRE (fragment): woodchuck hepatitis virus posttranscriptional regulatory element
   5397..5468    +  CDS            nef (fragment): NEF_HV1Z2 - Experimental evidence at protein level: Swiss-Prot protein existence level 1. Extracellular Nef protein targets CD4(+) T-lymphocytes for apoptosis by interacting with CXCR4 surface receptors. From Human immunodeficiency virus type 1 group M subtype D (isolate Z2/CDC-Z34) (HIV-1).
   5470..5703    +  LTR            3' LTR (ΔU3): self-inactivating 3' long terminal repeat (LTR) from HIV-1
   5775..5896    +  polyA_signal   SV40 poly(A) signal: SV40 polyadenylation signal
   5936..6071    +  rep_origin     SV40 ori: SV40 origin of replication
   6079..6142    +  promoter       AmpR promoter: bla
   6143..7003    +  CDS            AmpR: β-lactamase; bla; confers resistance to ampicillin, carbenicillin, and related antibiotics
   7174..7762    +  rep_origin     ori: high-copy-number ColE1/pMB1/pBR322/pUC origin of replication
   7945..8037    +  CDS            lacI (fragment): lac repressor; lacI; The lac repressor binds to the lac operator to inhibit transcription in E. coli. This inhibition can be relieved by adding lactose or isopropyl-β-D-thiogalactopyranoside (IPTG).
   8050..8071    +  protein_bind   CAP binding site: CAP binding activates transcription in the presence of cAMP. E. coli catabolite activator protein
   8086..8116    +  promoter       lac promoter: promoter for the E. coli lac operon
   8124..8140    +  protein_bind   lac operator: The lac repressor binds to the lac operator to inhibit transcription in E. coli. This inhibition can be relieved by adding lactose or isopropyl-β-D-thiogalactopyranoside (IPTG). lac repressor encoded by lacI
   8185..8203    +  promoter       T3 promoter: promoter for bacteriophage T3 RNA polymerase
   8231..8457    +  promoter       RSV promoter: Rous sarcoma virus enhancer/promoter
   8458..8638    +  LTR            5' LTR (truncated): truncated 5' long terminal repeat (LTR) from HIV-1
   8685..8810    +  misc_feature   HIV-1 Ψ: packaging signal of human immunodeficiency virus type 1
   8794..9157    +  CDS            HIV-1 gag (fragment): gag protein from human immunodeficiency virus 1; gag
   9303..9536    +  misc_feature   RRE: The Rev response element (RRE) of HIV-1 allows for Rev-dependent mRNA export from the nucleus to the cytoplasm.
   9913..9937    +  CDS            Rev (fragment): human immunodeficiency virus 1 (HIV-1) Rev protein; rev; enhances nuclear export of unspliced and incompletely spliced viral mRNAs
