[The description below was written by a language model from this plasmid's Addgene catalogue record and pLannotate feature annotations shown in this document.]
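Description:
pCW-Cdt1ΔPIP-mCherry-Puro is a third-generation, self-inactivating HIV-1 lentiviral transfer vector built on the all-in-one pCW backbone, which carries both a doxycycline-responsive expression cassette and the transactivator needed to drive it. In bacteria it is maintained through a high-copy ColE1/pUC-type origin with ampicillin resistance (β-lactamase). The viral portion comprises an RSV promoter fused to a truncated 5′ LTR, the Ψ packaging signal with a gag fragment, the Rev response element, the cPPT/CTS, a WPRE and a ΔU3 3′ LTR. This chimeric 5′ LTR arrangement makes genomic RNA production Tat-independent, and the depositor notes that virus was produced with a third-generation packaging system and VSV-G envelope. An SV40 poly(A) signal and SV40 origin lie downstream of the 3′ LTR.

The payload is human CDT1, a replication licensing factor that helps load MCM complexes onto origins in G1. Here it lacks amino acids 1–19, which removes the PIP degron, and it is fused at its C terminus to the red fluorescent protein mCherry. Expression is controlled by a tight TRE promoter (seven tet operators plus a minimal CMV promoter). Downstream, a constitutive human PGK promoter drives a puromycin resistance gene followed by rtTA3. The gap between these two coding regions is not annotated, so how they are linked is not stated in the record. Transduced cells can therefore be selected with puromycin and then induced with doxycycline, which allows rtTA3 to activate the TRE. The construct is suited to timed, titratable expression of a visualisable CDT1 lacking its PIP degron in mammalian cells, and the associated work examined CDT1's effect on the CMG helicase in early S phase.
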