Addgene plasmid #193765: pCW-Cdt1ΔPIP-mCherry-Puro
Purpose: Doxycyline-inducible (TetOn) human Cdt1ΔPIP (C-terminal mCherry tag), expressed from all-in-one pCW vector (TetOn + rtTA)
Depositing lab: Tobias Meyer. Depositing organization: Cornell University. Publication: CDT1 inhibits CMG helicase in early S phase to separate origin licensing from DNA synthesis. Ratnayeke N, Baris Y, Chung M, Yeeles JTP, Meyer T. Mol Cell. 2023 Jan 5;83(1):26-42.e13. doi: 10.1016/j.molcel.2022.12.004. PubMed 36608667.
Backbone
  Vector backbone: pCW
  Backbone size w/o insert (bp): 7606
  Vector type: Lentiviral
  Selectable markers: Puromycin
Growth in bacteria
  Bacterial resistance: Ampicillin, 100 μg/mL
  Growth temperature: 30°C
  Growth strain: NEB Stable
  Copy number: High Copy
Gene/Insert
  Gene/Insert name: Cdt1ΔPIP-mCherry
  Species: H. sapiens (human)
  Insert size (bp): 2331
  Mutation: PIP degron removed (a.a.1-19 removed)
  Entrez Gene: CDT1 (a.k.a. DUP, RIS2)
  Promoter: TRE
  Tag / fusion protein: mCherry (C terminal on insert)
  Cloning method: Gibson Cloning
  Sequencing primers: 5′ cagagctcgtttagtgaaccg; 3′ cggaaccacgcccagagc
Terms and licenses: Academic/Nonprofit Terms; Industry Terms: Not Available to Industry
Depositor comments: The 3rd generation packaging system (pMDLg/pRRE, pRSV-rev, and pVSVG) was used to create virus from this lentiviral transfer vector.
How to cite: pCW-Cdt1ΔPIP-mCherry-Puro was a gift from Tobias Meyer (Addgene plasmid # 193765 ; http://n2t.net/addgene:193765 ; RRID:Addgene_193765)
